Addgene plasmid #75583: TNK2 gRNA (BRDN0001148514)
Purpose: 3rd generation lentiviral gRNA plasmid targeting human TNK2
Depositing lab: John Doench & David Root. Depositing organization: Broad Institute. Publication: Optimized sgRNA design to maximize activity and minimize off-target effects of CRISPR-Cas9. Doench JG, Fusi N, Sullender M, Hegde M, Vaimberg EW, Donovan KF, Smith I, Tothova Z, Wilen C, Orchard R, Virgin HW, Listgarten J, Root DE. Nat Biotechnol. 2016 Jan 18. doi: 10.1038/nbt.3437. PubMed 26780180.
Backbone
  Vector backbone: lentiGuide-Puro
  Backbone manufacturer: Zhang Lab (Addgene plasmid # 52963)
  Vector type: Mammalian Expression, Lentiviral, CRISPR
  Selectable markers: Puromycin
Growth in bacteria
  Bacterial resistance: Ampicillin, 100 μg/mL
  Growth temperature: 37°C
  Growth strain: DH5alpha
  Copy number: High Copy
Gene/Insert
  Gene/Insert name: TNK2 (alt names: TNK2; NM_001010938.1)
  gRNA/shRNA sequence: CGGTCCAACAACGATCCCAG
  Species: H. sapiens (human)
  Entrez Gene: TNK2 (a.k.a. ACK, ACK-1, ACK1, p21cdc42Hs)
  Promoter: hU6
  Cloning method: Unknown
  Sequencing primers: 5′ U6-F; 3′ pS2-R
Terms and licenses: Academic/Nonprofit Terms; Industry Terms: Not Available to Industry
Depositor comments: The gRNA was designed to target the following Genbank reference sequence(s): NM_001010938.1,NM_005781.4. Note that this plasmid does NOT contain Cas9. It should be used in conjunction with lentiCas9-Blast (Addgene #52962) or otherwise with cell lines already expressing Cas9. Browse the full kinome gRNA library at http://www.addgene.org/pooled-library/broadgpp-human-kinome/ or visit http://www.broadinstitute.org/rnai/public/ for detailed protocols and information.
How to cite: TNK2 gRNA (BRDN0001148514) was a gift from John Doench & David Root (Addgene plasmid # 75583 ; http://n2t.net/addgene:75583 ; RRID:Addgene_75583)
