[The description below was written by a language model from this plasmid's Addgene catalogue record and pLannotate feature annotations shown in this document.]
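Description:
TNK2 gRNA (BRDN0001148514) is a third-generation lentiviral CRISPR guide plasmid built on the lentiGuide-Puro backbone. It carries a single guide RNA directed against human TNK2 (also known as ACK1), a kinase gene. The guide was designed against two TNK2 reference transcripts and belongs to a human kinome gRNA collection. In bacteria the plasmid is maintained at high copy through a ColE1/pUC-type origin and selected with ampicillin via the β-lactamase gene. An f1 origin, an SV40 origin and poly(A) signal, and remnants of lac and T7/T3 promoter sequences are also present as backbone elements.

The transfer cassette begins with an RSV promoter fused to a truncated HIV-1 5' LTR, which drives Tat-independent production of the viral genomic RNA. This is followed by the Ψ packaging signal with an adjoining gag fragment and the Rev response element for nuclear export of the unspliced genome. A human U6 RNA polymerase III promoter then expresses the TNK2 spacer joined to the Streptococcus pyogenes Cas9 gRNA scaffold. Next comes a cPPT/CTS element that aids nuclear import of the reverse-transcribed genome. Downstream, the EF-1α core promoter with its first intron drives puromycin N-acetyltransferase, allowing selection of transduced mammalian cells. A WPRE enhances transcript expression, and the cassette ends in a self-inactivating ΔU3 3' LTR.

The plasmid does not encode Cas9. It is meant to be packaged into lentivirus and used in cells that already express Cas9, or together with a separate Cas9 vector, to disrupt TNK2 for loss-of-function studies.
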