Features (pLannotate 1.2.2; 29 found; start..end, strand, type, name):
     14..80      +  CDS            small t antigen (fragment): SV40 (simian virus 40) small t antigen
    106..317     +  promoter       EF-1α core promoter: core promoter for human elongation factor EF-1α
    318..1256    +  intron         EF-1α intron A: intron upstream of the start codon of human EF-1α
   1278..1877    +  CDS            PuroR (fragment): puromycin N-acetyltransferase; pac from Streptomyces; confers resistance to puromycin
   1893..2481    +  misc_feature   WPRE: woodchuck hepatitis virus posttranscriptional regulatory element
   2532..2551    +  misc_feature   cPPT/CTS (fragment): central polypurine tract and central termination sequence of HIV-1
   2553..2786    +  LTR            3' LTR (ΔU3): self-inactivating 3' long terminal repeat (LTR) from HIV-1
   2864..2985    +  polyA_signal   SV40 poly(A) signal: SV40 polyadenylation signal
   3025..3160    +  rep_origin     SV40 ori: SV40 origin of replication
   3181..3199    -  promoter       T7 promoter: promoter for bacteriophage T7 RNA polymerase
   3207..3362    +  CDS            lacZα (fragment): LacZα fragment of β-galactosidase; lacZ fragment
   3367..3795    +  rep_origin     f1 ori (sequence partly withheld): f1 bacteriophage origin of replication; arrow indicates direction of (+) strand synthesis
   3848..3952    +  promoter       AmpR promoter: bla
   3953..4813    +  CDS            AmpR: β-lactamase; bla; confers resistance to ampicillin, carbenicillin, and related antibiotics
   4984..5572    +  rep_origin     ori: high-copy-number ColE1/pMB1/pBR322/pUC origin of replication
   5755..5847    +  CDS            lacI (fragment): lac repressor; lacI; The lac repressor binds to the lac operator to inhibit transcription in E. coli. This inhibition can be relieved by adding lactose or isopropyl-β-D-thiogalactopyranoside (IPTG).
   5860..5881    +  protein_bind   CAP binding site: CAP binding activates transcription in the presence of cAMP. E. coli catabolite activator protein
   5896..5926    +  promoter       lac promoter: promoter for the E. coli lac operon
   5934..5950    +  protein_bind   lac operator: The lac repressor binds to the lac operator to inhibit transcription in E. coli. This inhibition can be relieved by adding lactose or isopropyl-β-D-thiogalactopyranoside (IPTG). lac repressor encoded by lacI
   5995..6013    +  promoter       T3 promoter: promoter for bacteriophage T3 RNA polymerase
   6041..6267    +  promoter       RSV promoter: Rous sarcoma virus enhancer/promoter
   6268..6448    +  LTR            5' LTR (truncated): truncated 5' long terminal repeat (LTR) from HIV-1
   6495..6620    +  misc_feature   HIV-1 Ψ: packaging signal of human immunodeficiency virus type 1
   6604..6967    +  CDS            HIV-1 gag (fragment): gag protein from human immunodeficiency virus 1; gag
   7113..7346    +  misc_feature   RRE: The Rev response element (RRE) of HIV-1 allows for Rev-dependent mRNA export from the nucleus to the cytoplasm.
   7723..7749    +  CDS            Rev (fragment): human immunodeficiency virus 1 (HIV-1) Rev protein; rev; enhances nuclear export of unspliced and incompletely spliced viral mRNAs
   7753..7993    +  promoter       U6 promoter: RNA polymerase III promoter for human U6 snRNA
   8023..8098    +  misc_RNA       gRNA scaffold: guide RNA scaffold for the Streptococcus pyogenes CRISPR/Cas9 system
   8154..8271    +  misc_feature   cPPT/CTS: central polypurine tract and central termination sequence of HIV-1
>Addgene plasmid #75583 | TNK2 gRNA (BRDN0001148514) | addgene full sequence | sequence record 184162 | Addgene Assembled Sequence
CCCGGGTGCAAAGATGGATAAAGTTTTAAACAGAGAGGAATCTTTGCAGCTAATGGACCTTCTAGGTCTT
GAAAGGAGTGGGAATTGGCTCCGGTGCCCGTCAGTGGGCAGAGCGCACATCGCCCACAGTCCCCGAGAAG
TTGGGGGGAGGGGTCGGCAATTGATCCGGTGCCTAGAGAAGGTGGCGCGGGGTAAACTGGGAAAGTGATG
TCGTGTACTGGCTCCGCCTTTTTCCCGAGGGTGGGGGAGAACCGTATATAAGTGCAGTAGTCGCCGTGAA
CGTTCTTTTTCGCAACGGGTTTGCCGCCAGAACACAGGTAAGTGCCGTGTGTGGTTCCCGCGGGCCTGGC
CTCTTTACGGGTTATGGCCCTTGCGTGCCTTGAATTACTTCCACCTGGCTGCAGTACGTGATTCTTGATC
CCGAGCTTCGGGTTGGAAGTGGGTGGGAGAGTTCGAGGCCTTGCGCTTAAGGAGCCCCTTCGCCTCGTGC
TTGAGTTGAGGCCTGGCCTGGGCGCTGGGGCCGCCGCGTGCGAATCTGGTGGCACCTTCGCGCCTGTCTC
GCTGCTTTCGATAAGTCTCTAGCCATTTAAAATTTTTGATGACCTGCTGCGACGCTTTTTTTCTGGCAAG
ATAGTCTTGTAAATGCGGGCCAAGATCTGCACACTGGTATTTCGGTTTTTGGGGCCGCGGGCGGCGACGG
GGCCCGTGCGTCCCAGCGCACATGTTCGGCGAGGCGGGGCCTGCGAGCGCGGCCACCGAGAATCGGACGG
GGGTAGTCTCAAGCTGGCCGGCCTGCTCTGGTGCCTGGCCTCGCGCCGCCGTGTATCGCCCCGCCCTGGG
CGGCAAGGCTGGCCCGGTCGGCACCAGTTGCGTGAGCGGAAAGATGGCCGCTTCCCGGCCCTGCTGCAGG
GAGCTCAAAATGGAGGACGCGGCGCTCGGGAGAGCGGGCGGGTGAGTCACCCACACAAAGGAAAAGGGCC
TTTCCGTCCTCAGCCGTCGCTTCATGTGACTCCACGGAGTACCGGGCGCCGTCCAGGCACCTCGATTAGT
TCTCGAGCTTTTGGAGTACGTCGTCTTTAGGTTGGGGGGAGGGGTTTTATGCGATGGAGTTTCCCCACAC
TGAGTGGGTGGAGACTGAAGTTAGGCCAGCTTGGCACTTGATGTAATTCTCCTTGGAATTTGCCCTTTTT
GAGTTTGGATCTTGGTTCATTCTCAAGCCTCAGACAGTGGTTCAAAGTTTTTTTCTTCCATTTCAGGTGT
CGTGACGTACGGCCACCATGACCGAGTACAAGCCCACGGTGCGCCTCGCCACCCGCGACGACGTCCCCAG
GGCCGTACGCACCCTCGCCGCCGCGTTCGCCGACTACCCCGCCACGCGCCACACCGTCGATCCGGACCGC
CACATCGAGCGGGTCACCGAGCTGCAAGAACTCTTCCTCACGCGCGTCGGGCTCGACATCGGCAAGGTGT
GGGTCGCGGACGACGGCGCCGCCGTGGCGGTCTGGACCACGCCGGAGAGCGTCGAAGCGGGGGCGGTGTT
CGCCGAGATCGGCCCGCGCATGGCCGAGTTGAGCGGTTCCCGGCTGGCCGCGCAGCAACAGATGGAAGGC
CTCCTGGCGCCGCACCGGCCCAAGGAGCCCGCGTGGTTCCTGGCCACCGTCGGAGTCTCGCCCGACCACC
AGGGCAAGGGTCTGGGCAGCGCCGTCGTGCTCCCCGGAGTGGAGGCGGCCGAGCGCGCCGGGGTGCCCGC
CTTCCTGGAGACCTCCGCGCCCCGCAACCTCCCCTTCTACGAGCGGCTCGGCTTCACCGTCACCGCCGAC
GTCGAGGTGCCCGAAGGACCGCGCACCTGGTGCATGACCCGCAAGCCCGGTGCCTGAACGCGTTAAGTCG
ACAATCAACCTCTGGATTACAAAATTTGTGAAAGATTGACTGGTATTCTTAACTATGTTGCTCCTTTTAC
GCTATGTGGATACGCTGCTTTAATGCCTTTGTATCATGCTATTGCTTCCCGTATGGCTTTCATTTTCTCC
TCCTTGTATAAATCCTGGTTGCTGTCTCTTTATGAGGAGTTGTGGCCCGTTGTCAGGCAACGTGGCGTGG
TGTGCACTGTGTTTGCTGACGCAACCCCCACTGGTTGGGGCATTGCCACCACCTGTCAGCTCCTTTCCGG
GACTTTCGCTTTCCCCCTCCCTATTGCCACGGCGGAACTCATCGCCGCCTGCCTTGCCCGCTGCTGGACA
GGGGCTCGGCTGTTGGGCACTGACAATTCCGTGGTGTTGTCGGGGAAATCATCGTCCTTTCCTTGGCTGC
TCGCCTGTGTTGCCACCTGGATTCTGCGCGGGACGTCCTTCTGCTACGTCCCTTCGGCCCTCAATCCAGC
GGACCTTCCTTCCCGCGGCCTGCTGCCGGCTCTGCGGCCTCTTCCGCGTCTTCGCCTTCGCCCTCAGACG
AGTCGGATCTCCCTTTGGGCCGCCTCCCCGCGTCGACTTTAAGACCAATGACTTACAAGGCAGCTGTAGA
TCTTAGCCACTTTTTAAAAGAAAAGGGGGGACTGGAAGGGCTAATTCACTCCCAACGAAGACAAGATCTG
CTTTTTGCTTGTACTGGGTCTCTCTGGTTAGACCAGATCTGAGCCTGGGAGCTCTCTGGCTAACTAGGGA
ACCCACTGCTTAAGCCTCAATAAAGCTTGCCTTGAGTGCTTCAAGTAGTGTGTGCCCGTCTGTTGTGTGA
CTCTGGTAACTAGAGATCCCTCAGACCCTTTTAGTCAGTGTGGAAAATCTCTAGCAGTACGTATAGTAGT
TCATGTCATCTTATTATTCAGTATTTATAACTTGCAAAGAAATGAATATCAGAGAGTGAGAGGAACTTGT
TTATTGCAGCTTATAATGGTTACAAATAAAGCAATAGCATCACAAATTTCACAAATAAAGCATTTTTTTC
ACTGCATTCTAGTTGTGGTTTGTCCAAACTCATCAATGTATCTTATCATGTCTGGCTCTAGCTATCCCGC
CCCTAACTCCGCCCATCCCGCCCCTAACTCCGCCCAGTTCCGCCCATTCTCCGCCCCATGGCTGACTAAT
TTTTTTTATTTATGCAGAGGCCGAGGCCGCCTCGGCCTCTGAGCTATTCCAGAAGTAGTGAGGAGGCTTT
TTTGGAGGCCTAGGGACGTACCCAATTCGCCCTATAGTGAGTCGTATTACGCGCGCTCACTGGCCGTCGT
TTTACAACGTCGTGACTGGGAAAACCCTGGCGTTACCCAACTTAATCGCCTTGCAGCACATCCCCCTTTC
GCCAGCTGGCGTAATAGCGAAGAGGCCCGCACCGATCGCCCTTCCCAACAGTTGCGCAGCCTGAATGGCG
AATGGG
[124 nt withheld, positions 3367-3490]
C
[91 nt withheld, positions 3492-3582]
A
[49 nt withheld, positions 3584-3632]
CCTTTGACGTTGGAGTCCACGTTCTTT
[37 nt withheld, positions 3660-3696]
ACCCTATCTCGGTCTATTCTTTTGATTTATAAGGGATTTTGCCGATTTCGGCCTATTGGTTAAAAAATGA
GCTGATTTAACAAAAATTTAACGCGAATTTTAACAAAATATTAACGCTTACAATTTAGGTGGCACTTTTC
GGGGAAATGTGCGCGGAACCCCTATTTGTTTATTTTTCTAAATACATTCAAATATGTATCCGCTCATGAG
ACAATAACCCTGATAAATGCTTCAATAATATTGAAAAAGGAAGAGTATGAGTATTCAACATTTCCGTGTC
GCCCTTATTCCCTTTTTTGCGGCATTTTGCCTTCCTGTTTTTGCTCACCCAGAAACGCTGGTGAAAGTAA
AAGATGCTGAAGATCAGTTGGGTGCACGAGTGGGTTACATCGAACTGGATCTCAACAGCGGTAAGATCCT
TGAGAGTTTTCGCCCCGAAGAACGTTTTCCAATGATGAGCACTTTTAAAGTTCTGCTATGTGGCGCGGTA
TTATCCCGTATTGACGCCGGGCAAGAGCAACTCGGTCGCCGCATACACTATTCTCAGAATGACTTGGTTG
AGTACTCACCAGTCACAGAAAAGCATCTTACGGATGGCATGACAGTAAGAGAATTATGCAGTGCTGCCAT
AACCATGAGTGATAACACTGCGGCCAACTTACTTCTGACAACGATCGGAGGACCGAAGGAGCTAACCGCT
TTTTTGCACAACATGGGGGATCATGTAACTCGCCTTGATCGTTGGGAACCGGAGCTGAATGAAGCCATAC
CAAACGACGAGCGTGACACCACGATGCCTGTAGCAATGGCAACAACGTTGCGCAAACTATTAACTGGCGA
ACTACTTACTCTAGCTTCCCGGCAACAATTAATAGACTGGATGGAGGCGGATAAAGTTGCAGGACCACTT
CTGCGCTCGGCCCTTCCGGCTGGCTGGTTTATTGCTGATAAATCTGGAGCCGGTGAGCGTGGGTCTCGCG
GTATCATTGCAGCACTGGGGCCAGATGGTAAGCCCTCCCGTATCGTAGTTATCTACACGACGGGGAGTCA
GGCAACTATGGATGAACGAAATAGACAGATCGCTGAGATAGGTGCCTCACTGATTAAGCATTGGTAACTG
TCAGACCAAGTTTACTCATATATACTTTAGATTGATTTAAAACTTCATTTTTAATTTAAAAGGATCTAGG
TGAAGATCCTTTTTGATAATCTCATGACCAAAATCCCTTAACGTGAGTTTTCGTTCCACTGAGCGTCAGA
CCCCGTAGAAAAGATCAAAGGATCTTCTTGAGATCCTTTTTTTCTGCGCGTAATCTGCTGCTTGCAAACA
AAAAAACCACCGCTACCAGCGGTGGTTTGTTTGCCGGATCAAGAGCTACCAACTCTTTTTCCGAAGGTAA
CTGGCTTCAGCAGAGCGCAGATACCAAATACTGTTCTTCTAGTGTAGCCGTAGTTAGGCCACCACTTCAA
GAACTCTGTAGCACCGCCTACATACCTCGCTCTGCTAATCCTGTTACCAGTGGCTGCTGCCAGTGGCGAT
AAGTCGTGTCTTACCGGGTTGGACTCAAGACGATAGTTACCGGATAAGGCGCAGCGGTCGGGCTGAACGG
GGGGTTCGTGCACACAGCCCAGCTTGGAGCGAACGACCTACACCGAACTGAGATACCTACAGCGTGAGCT
ATGAGAAAGCGCCACGCTTCCCGAAGGGAGAAAGGCGGACAGGTATCCGGTAAGCGGCAGGGTCGGAACA
GGAGAGCGCACGAGGGAGCTTCCAGGGGGAAACGCCTGGTATCTTTATAGTCCTGTCGGGTTTCGCCACC
TCTGACTTGAGCGTCGATTTTTGTGATGCTCGTCAGGGGGGCGGAGCCTATGGAAAAACGCCAGCAACGC
GGCCTTTTTACGGTTCCTGGCCTTTTGCTGGCCTTTTGCTCACATGTTCTTTCCTGCGTTATCCCCTGAT
TCTGTGGATAACCGTATTACCGCCTTTGAGTGAGCTGATACCGCTCGCCGCAGCCGAACGACCGAGCGCA
GCGAGTCAGTGAGCGAGGAAGCGGAAGAGCGCCCAATACGCAAACCGCCTCTCCCCGCGCGTTGGCCGAT
TCATTAATGCAGCTGGCACGACAGGTTTCCCGACTGGAAAGCGGGCAGTGAGCGCAACGCAATTAATGTG
AGTTAGCTCACTCATTAGGCACCCCAGGCTTTACACTTTATGCTTCCGGCTCGTATGTTGTGTGGAATTG
TGAGCGGATAACAATTTCACACAGGAAACAGCTATGACCATGATTACGCCAAGCGCGCAATTAACCCTCA
CTAAAGGGAACAAAAGCTGGAGCTGCAAGCTTAATGTAGTCTTATGCAATACTCTTGTAGTCTTGCAACA
TGGTAACGATGAGTTAGCAACATGCCTTACAAGGAGAGAAAAAGCACCGTGCATGCCGATTGGTGGAAGT
AAGGTGGTACGATCGTGCCTTATTAGGAAGGCAACAGACGGGTCTGACATGGATTGGACGAACCACTGAA
TTGCCGCATTGCAGAGATATTGTATTTAAGTGCCTAGCTCGATACATAAACGGGTCTCTCTGGTTAGACC
AGATCTGAGCCTGGGAGCTCTCTGGCTAACTAGGGAACCCACTGCTTAAGCCTCAATAAAGCTTGCCTTG
AGTGCTTCAAGTAGTGTGTGCCCGTCTGTTGTGTGACTCTGGTAACTAGAGATCCCTCAGACCCTTTTAG
TCAGTGTGGAAAATCTCTAGCAGTGGCGCCCGAACAGGGACTTGAAAGCGAAAGGGAAACCAGAGGAGCT
CTCTCGACGCAGGACTCGGCTTGCTGAAGCGCGCACGGCAAGAGGCGAGGGGCGGCGACTGGTGAGTACG
CCAAAAATTTTGACTAGCGGAGGCTAGAAGGAGAGAGATGGGTGCGAGAGCGTCAGTATTAAGCGGGGGA
GAATTAGATCGCGATGGGAAAAAATTCGGTTAAGGCCAGGGGGAAAGAAAAAATATAAATTAAAACATAT
AGTATGGGCAAGCAGGGAGCTAGAACGATTCGCAGTTAATCCTGGCCTGTTAGAAACATCAGAAGGCTGT
AGACAAATACTGGGACAGCTACAACCATCCCTTCAGACAGGATCAGAAGAACTTAGATCATTATATAATA
CAGTAGCAACCCTCTATTGTGTGCATCAAAGGATAGAGATAAAAGACACCAAGGAAGCTTTAGACAAGAT
AGAGGAAGAGCAAAACAAAAGTAAGACCACCGCACAGCAAGCGGCCGCTGATCTTCAGACCTGGAGGAGG
AGATATGAGGGACAATTGGAGAAGTGAATTATATAAATATAAAGTAGTAAAAATTGAACCATTAGGAGTA
GCACCCACCAAGGCAAAGAGAAGAGTGGTGCAGAGAGAAAAAAGAGCAGTGGGAATAGGAGCTTTGTTCC
TTGGGTTCTTGGGAGCAGCAGGAAGCACTATGGGCGCAGCGTCAATGACGCTGACGGTACAGGCCAGACA
ATTATTGTCTGGTATAGTGCAGCAGCAGAACAATTTGCTGAGGGCTATTGAGGCGCAACAGCATCTGTTG
CAACTCACAGTCTGGGGCATCAAGCAGCTCCAGGCAAGAATCCTGGCTGTGGAAAGATACCTAAAGGATC
AACAGCTCCTGGGGATTTGGGGTTGCTCTGGAAAACTCATTTGCACCACTGCTGTGCCTTGGAATGCTAG
TTGGAGTAATAAATCTCTGGAACAGATTTGGAATCACACGACCTGGATGGAGTGGGACAGAGAAATTAAC
AATTACACAAGCTTAATACACTCCTTAATTGAAGAATCGCAAAACCAGCAAGAAAAGAATGAACAAGAAT
TATTGGAATTAGATAAATGGGCAAGTTTGTGGAATTGGTTTAACATAACAAATTGGCTGTGGTATATAAA
ATTATTCATAATGATAGTAGGAGGCTTGGTAGGTTTAAGAATAGTTTTTGCTGTACTTTCTATAGTGAAT
AGAGTTAGGCAGGGATATTCACCATTATCGTTTCAGACCCACCTCCCAACCCCGAGGGGACCCAGAGAGG
GCCTATTTCCCATGATTCCTTCATATTTGCATATACGATACAAGGCTGTTAGAGAGATAATTAGAATTAA
TTTGACTGTAAACACAAAGATATTAGTACAAAATACGTGACGTAGAAAGTAATAATTTCTTGGGTAGTTT
GCAGTTTTAAAATTATGTTTTAAAATGGACTATCATATGCTTACCGTAACTTGAAAGTATTTCGATTTCT
TGGCTTTATATATCTTGTGGAAAGGACGAAACACCGCGGTCCAACAACGATCCCAGGTTTTAGAGCTAGA
AATAGCAAGTTAAAATAAGGCTAGTCCGTTATCAACTTGAAAAAGTGGCACCGAGTCGGTGCTTTTTTAA
GCTTGGCGTAACTAGATCTTGAGACAAATGGCAGTATTCATCCACAATTTTAAAAGAAAAGGGGGGATTG
GGGGGTACAGTGCAGGGGAAAGAATAGTAGACATAATAGCAACAGACATACAAACTAAAGAATTACAAAA
ACAAATTACAAAAATTCAAAATTTTCGGGTTTATTACAGGGACAGCAGAGATCCACTTTGGCGCCGGCTC
GAGGGGG
