>Addgene plasmid #75583 | TNK2 gRNA (BRDN0001148514) | depositor partial sequence | sequence record 143043 | Target Sequence
CGGTCCAACAACGATCCCAG
