>Addgene plasmid #75583 | TNK2 gRNA (BRDN0001148514) | addgene partial sequence | sequence record 184161 | hU6-F
CGTAGAAAGTAATAATTTCTTGGGTAGTTTGCAGTTTTAAAATTATGTTTTAAAATGGACTATCATATGC
TTACCGTAACTTGAAAGTATTTCGATTTCTTGGCTTTATATATCTTGTGGAAAGGACGAAACACCGCGGT
CCAACAACGATCCCAGGTTTTAGAGCTAGAAATAGCAAGTTAAAATAAGGCTAGTCCGTTATCAACTTGA
AAAAGTGGCACCGAGTCGGTGCTTTTTTAAGCTTGGCGTAACTAGATCTTGAGACAAATGGCAGTATTCA
TCCACAATTTTAAAAGAAAAGGGGGGATTGGGGGGTACAGTGCAGGGGAAAGAATAGTAGACATAATAGC
AACAGACATACAAACTAAAGAATTACAAAAACAAATTACAAAAATTCAAAATTTTCGGGTTTATTACAGG
GACAGCAGAGATCCACTTTGGCGCCGGCTCGAGGGGGCCCGGGTGCAAAGATGGATAAAGTTTTAAACAG
AGAGGAATCTTTGCAGCTAATGGACCTTCTAGGTCTTGAAAGGAGTGGGAATTGGCTCCGGTGCCCGTCA
GTGGGCAGAG
